>Addgene plasmid #147260 | pAc5.1B-EGFP-DmNot3-dsRNAres_Q | depositor full sequence | sequence record 289707 | Full Sequence
CTTCAAGGAATTAATTCTATATTCTAAAAACACAAATGATACTTCTAAAAAAAATCATGAATGGCATCAA
CTCTGAATCAAATCTTTGCAGATGCACCTACTTCTCATTTCCACTGTCACATCATTTTTCCAGATCTCGC
TGCCTGTTATGTGGCCCACAAACCAAGACACGTTTTATGGCCATTAAAGCTGGCTGATCGTCGCCAAACA
CCAAATACATATCAATATGTACATTCGAGAAAGAAGCGATCAAAGAAGCGTCTTCGGGCGAGTAGGAGAA
TGCGGAGGAGAAGGAGAACGAGCTGATCTAGTATCTCTCCACAATCCAATGCCAACTGACCAACTGGCCA
TATTCGGAGCAATTTGAAGCCAATTTCCATCGCCTGGCGATCGCTCCATTCTTGGCTATATGTTTTTCAC
CGTTCCCGGGGCCATTTTCAAAGACTCGTCGGTAAGATAAGATTGTGTCACTCGCTGTCTCTCTTCATTT
GTCGAAGAATGCTGAGGAATTTCGCGATGACGTCGGCGAGTATTTTGAAGAATGAGAATAATTTGTATTT
ATACGAAAATCAGTTAGTGGAATTTTCTACAAAAACATGTTATCTATAGATAATTTTGTTGCAAAATATG
TTGACTATGACAAAGATTGTATGTATATACCTTTAATGTATTCTCATTTTCTTATGTATTTATAATGGCA
ATGATGATACTGATGATATTTTAAGATGATGCCAGACCACAGGCTGATTTCTGCGTCTTTTGCCGAACGC
AGTGCATGTGCGGTTGTTGTTTTTTGGAATAGTTTCAATTTTCGGACTGTCCGCTTTGATTTCAGTTTCT
TGGCTTATTCAAAAAGCAAAGTAAAGCCAAAAAAGCGAGATGGCAATACCAAATGCGGCAAAACGGTAGT
GGAAGGAAAGGGGTGCGGGGCAGCGGAAGGAAGGGTGGGGCGGGGCGTGGCGGGGTCTGTGGCTGGGCGC
GACGTCACCGACGTTGGAGCCACTCCTTTGACCATGTGTGCGTGTGTGTATTATTCGTGTCTCGCCACTC
GCCGGTTGTTTTTTTCTTTTTATCTCGCTCTCTCTAGCGCCATCTCGTACGCATGCTCAACGCACCGCAT
GTTGCCGTGTCCTTTATGCGTCATTTTGGCTCGAAATAGGCAATTATTTAAACAAAGATTAGTCAACGAA
AACGCTAAAATAAATAAGTCTACAATATGGTTACTTATTGCCATGTGTGTGCAGCCAACGATAGCAACAA
AAGCAACAACACAGTGGCTTTCCCTCTTTCACTTTTTGTTTGCAAGCGCGTGCGAGCAAGACGGCACGAC
CGGCAAACGCAATTACGCTGACAAAGAGCAGACGAAGTTTTGGCCGAAAAACATCAAGGCGCCTGATACG
AATGCATTTGCAATAACAATTGCGATATTTAATATTGTTTATGAAGCTGTTTGACTTCAAAACACACAAA
AAAAAAAATAAAACAAATTATTTGAAAGAGAATTAGGAATCGGACAGCTTATCGTTACGGGCTAACAGCA
CACCGAGACGAAATAGCTTACCTGACGTCACAGCCTCTGGAAGAACTGCCGCCAAGCAGAGAGAGAGAGA
AAAAGAGGGAGAGCAGCTTAGACCGCATGTGCTTGTGTGTGAGGCGTCTCTCTCTTCGTCTCCTGTTTGC
GCAAACGCATAGACTGCACTGAGAAAATCGATTACCTATTTTTTATGAATGAATATTTGCACTATTACTA
TTCAAAACTATTAAGATAGCAATCACATTCAATAGCCAAATACTATACCACCTGAGCGATGCAACGAAAT
GATCAATTTGAGCAAAAATGCTGCATATTTAGGACGGCATCATTATAGAAATGCTTCTTGCTGTGTACTT
TTCTCTCGTCTGGCAGCTGTTTCGCCGTTATTGTTAAAACCGGCTTAAGTTAGGTGTGTTTTCTACGACT
AGTGATGCCCCTACTAGAAGATGTGTGTTGCACAAATGTCCCTGAATAACCAATTTGAAGTGCAGATAGC
AGTAAACGTAAGCTAATATGAATATTATTTAACTGTAATGTTTTAATATCGCTGGACATTACTAATAAAC
CCACTATAAACACATGTACATATGTATGTTTTGGCATACAATGAGTAGTTGGGGAAAAAATGTGTAAAAG
CACCGTGACCATCACAGCATAAAGATAACCAGCTGAAGTATCGAATATGAGTAACCCCCAAATTGAATCA
CATGCCGCAACTGATAGGACCCATGGAAGTACACTCTTCATGGCGATATACAAGACACACACAAGCACGA
ACACCCAGTTGCGGAGGAAATTCTCCGTAAATGAAAACCCAATCGGCGAACAATTCATACCCATATATGG
TAAAAGTTTTGAACGCGACTTGAGAGCGGAGAGCATTGCGGCTGATAAGGTTTTAGCGCTAAGCGGGCTT
TATAAAACGGGCTGCGGGACCAGTTTTCATATCACTACCGTTTGAGTTCTTGTGCTGTGTGGATACTCCT
CCCGACACAAAGCCGCTCCATCAGCCAGCAGTCGTCTAATCCAGAGACCCCGGATCGGGGTACCAACATG
GTGAGCAAGGGCGAGGAGCTGTTCACCGGGGTGGTGCCCATCCTGGTCGAGCTGGACGGCGACGTAAACG
GCCACAAGTTCAGCGTGTCCGGCGAGGGCGAGGGCGATGCCACCTACGGCAAGCTGACCCTGAAGTTCAT
CTGCACCACCGGCAAGCTGCCCGTGCCCTGGCCCACCCTCGTGACCACCCTGACCTACGGCGTGCAGTGC
TTCAGCCGCTACCCCGACCACATGAAGCAGCACGACTTCTTCAAGTCCGCCATGCCCGAAGGCTACGTCC
AGGAGCGCACCATCTTCTTCAAGGACGACGGCAACTACAAGACCCGCGCCGAGGTGAAGTTCGAGGGCGA
CACCCTGGTGAACCGCATCGAGCTGAAGGGCATCGACTTCAAGGAGGACGGCAACATCCTGGGGCACAAG
CTGGAGTACAACTACAACAGCCACAACGTCTATATCATGGCCGACAAGCAGAAGAACGGCATCAAGGTGA
ACTTCAAGATCCGCCACAACATCGAGGACGGCAGCGTGCAGCTCGCCGACCACTACCAGCAGAACACCCC
CATCGGCGACGGCCCCGTGCTGCTGCCCGACAACCACTACCTGAGCACCCAGTCCGCCCTGAGCAAAGAC
CCCAACGAGAAGCGCGATCACATGGTCCTGCTGGAGTTCGTGACCGCCGCCGGGATCACTCTCGGCATGG
ACGAGCTGTACAAGCCAAGCTTGATGGCTGCGACGAGAAAATTGCAAGGCGAAATTGATCGATGTTTAAA
AAAGGTAGCAGAGGGCGTTGAAACGTTTGAGGATATTTGGAAAAAAGTACACAATGCGACAAACACCAAT
CAGAAGCAAAAACATCTGCAGGAGAAGTATGAGGCAGACCTCAAAAAGGAAATCAAGGAATTGCAACGAC
TTCGCGACCAAATTAAATCATGGATTGCATCAGCTGAAATTAAGGATAAGAGCTCCCTTCTTGAGAATCG
ACGTCTCATTGAAACACAAATGGAACGCTTTAAGGTGGTTGAGCGCGAGACGAAAACAAAAGCCTACTCC
AAGGAAGGCTTGGGGGCTGCACAAAAAATGGACCCAGCTCAACGCATCAAGGATGATGCGCGTAACTGGC
TAACGTCCAGTATTTCGAGCTTGCAGATTCAGATCGATCAATACGAATCCGAAATTGAGAGCCTGCTGGC
CGGAAAGAAAAAGCGCCTAGACCGTGATAAACAAGAACGTATGGACGATCTTCGCGGCAAACTGGATCGT
CACAAATTCCATATTACCAAATTGGAGACATTGCTGCGATTGTTGGATAACGATGGAGTGGAGGCTGAAC
AAGTTAATAAAATTAAGGATGACGTGGAGTATTATATCGACAGTAGCCAGGAACCCGATTTCGAAGAGAA
CGAATTTATTTATGACGACATTATCGGATTGGACGAGGTCGAACTTTCGGGAACCGCCACGACCGATTCC
AATAATTCCAATGAAACCTCCGGAAGTCCCTCCTCGGTGACGAGCGGCGGATCGCCCAGTCAAAGCCCAG
TGACCGTCCAGCAGATCCTAAATACAAGCAGCCAAGGTGCTGCCTCGTCCGGCTCCTCCGCTGCCTCCGC
TGCGTTGTTCCAACAACAATTGACCGCCGCTCAGTCCAACGGAAATAACGTCGGATATGCCTCCGATACG
TCGGCTGCCTCATCCTCAGCCACCACCTCAACCGACCCAGCCGGAGGAACGGTCGCCGTTAACTGCGTCG
GCGGTCTTGCTGACAAGCGTAATAAGAGCAGCGAAAGCAATGCCCTAAAATTGAAACCACAACCTCATCA
ACTTATAAAACCTACCCCTGTACGAGCCACGGCCAAGCTGCCTCTGAGCAGTGATACCCAAGTCAATAAG
ATTGTCAGTTCAACTCCCAGCAAAAATCAGCAACAGCTGCCTACAGCAGCTTCAATCGTTGCAACCTCCG
CTATGCAATCGCAAAGCAGTATCGGAAGTTGCAGCTCCACTGGAGGAACGGGAGCATCTCAATCAGCTTC
TAGTGGTAACAATCCTGGTAACAATCCTGCGGTTCAGCCAAATGCTCCAACGCCTGGTCAAAGCGGCATT
GCCGCTGCAGCAGCTTCGACTAATGTTGTTTCGGCGACGATTGTGAGCAGCGCCAATGTTCAAGGCCAAT
CTGTGATCCAACCAACACCAACAATTGCATTTGCTGCAGTAGCAAAACACAATACATCACTCCTGGAAAA
TGGTCCTGTTTTGCAACAGCAACTAGCAGTAACTCCTACTGTGGCAGCTATCGTAGGAGCTGGAACGCAG
GCGCAGCAAAAACATGTGCCACCATTATCCAATCTTCAAACAAATTCCCCTCACATACAAAATGGTCTTC
CTGTCTCGGACAGTACTAATGACAACAGCTGCAATGTCGTCGATACGATTTCTCTAAAAACAATGGCACA
GGATGCTATTAATCGATCTGCGATCGATCCTAATTCACTGAATCAGCAGCAAACAAGCAGCATCGATCTG
AGACAGCCGCAGTCGCAGAAATCACTTCTCCAACATTTCAACTCTGAAACCAACACGAATCAACAGCAAT
TGACATCGCAGCAGCAGCAACAGCTTCAGAATAACTCCCTTGCTGCGACCACAGGTTCTAACAACGGAAC
TTCAACTGGTAGTGGTCTCATGAATGTAGCAAACGCTACTGGTCAGCCTATCAGCGGCAATGCCAAAACG
CATGCGTGCCAACCCCAACAGATGGCCACGACGGAAGCGCACATTCCCACACTGCTTGGTGTGACACCAC
TTGGGCCAACACCACTTCAAAAGGAGCACCAAATGCAGTTCCAAATGATGGAAGCTGCCTACTATCACCT
GCCACAGCCTATGGACACGGAAAAGCTACAAACGTACTTTCATCGCGCACCAGTGCTCACGCCATCGCAC
TATCCCCAGGCACAGATGCCAATATATGATACAGTTGAGTTTTATCAACGACTCTCAACGGAGACCCTTT
TTTTTGTGTTCTACTATATGGAGGGCTCCAAGGCCCAGTATCTAGCGGCCAAGGCCTTAAAAAAGCAGAG
CTGGCGTTTCCACACAAAGTATATGATGTGGTTTCAAAGGCACGAGGAGCCGAAGATTATCAACGATGAT
TACGAACAGGGTACGTACATCTATTTTGATTATGAAAAGTGGAGTCAGCGAAAGAAGGAGGGATTCACCT
TTGAATACAAGTACTTAGAGGACAAGGAGCTGAATTGAGGCGGCCGCTCGAGTCTAGAGGGCCCGCGGTT
CGAAGGTAAGCCTATCCCTAACCCTCTCCTCGGTCTCGATTCTACGCGTACCGGTCATCATCACCATCAC
CATTGAGTTTAAACCCGCTGATCAGCCTCGACTGTGCCTTCTAAGGCCTGAGCTCGCTGATCAGCCTCGA
TCGAGGATCCAGACATGATAAGATACATTGATGAGTTTGGACAAACCACAACTAGAATGCAGTGAAAAAA
ATGCTTTATTTGTGAAATTTGTGATGCTATTGCTTTATTTGTAACCATTATAAGCTGCAATAAACAAGTT
AACAACAACAATTGCATTCATTTTATGTTTCAGGTTCAGGGGGAGGTGTGGGAGGTTTTTTAAAGCAAGT
AAAACCTCTACAAATGTGGTATGGCTGATTATGATCAGTCGACCGATGCCCTTGAGAGCCTTCAACCCAG
TCAGCTCCTTCCGGTGGGCGCGGGGCATGACTATCGTCGCCGCACTTATGACTGTCTTCTTTATCATGCA
ACTCGTAGGACAGGTGCCGGCAGCGCTCTGGGTCATTTTCGGCGAGGACCGCTTTCGCTGGAGCGCGACG
ATGATCGGCCTGTCGCTTGCGGTATTCGGAATCTTGCACGCCCTCGCTCAAGCCTTCGTCACTGGTCCCG
CCACCAAACGTTTCGGCGAGAAGCAGGCCATTATCGCCGGCATGGCGGCCGACGCGCTGGGCTACGTCTT
GCTGGCGTTCGCGACGCGAGGCTGGATGGCCTTCCCCATTATGATTCTTCTCGCTTCCGGCGGCATCGGG
ATGCCCGCGTTGCAGGCCATGCTGTCCAGGCAGGTAGATGACGACCATCAGGGACAGCTTCAAGGATCGC
TCGCGGCTCTTACCAGCCAGCAAAAGGCCAGGAACCGTAAAAAGGCCGCGTTGCTGGCGTTTTTCCATAG
GCTCCGCCCCCCTGACGAGCATCACAAAAATCGACGCTCAAGTCAGAGGTGGCGAAACCCGACAGGACTA
TAAAGATACCAGGCGTTTCCCCCTGGAAGCTCCCTCGTGCGCTCTCCTGTTCCGACCCTGCCGCTTACCG
GATACCTGTCCGCCTTTCTCCCTTCGGGAAGCGTGGCGCTTTCTCAATGCTCACGCTGTAGGTATCTCAG
TTCGGTGTAGGTCGTTCGCTCCAAGCTGGGCTGTGTGCACGAACCCCCCGTTCAGCCCGACCGCTGCGCC
TTATCCGGTAACTATCGTCTTGAGTCCAACCCGGTAAGACACGACTTATCGCCACTGGCAGCAGCCACTG
GTAACAGGATTAGCAGAGCGAGGTATGTAGGCGGTGCTACAGAGTTCTTGAAGTGGTGGCCTAACTACGG
CTACACTAGAAGGACAGTATTTGGTATCTGCGCTCTGCTGAAGCCAGTTACCTTCGGAAAAAGAGTTGGT
AGCTCTTGATCCGGCAAACAAACCACCGCTGGTAGCGGTGGTTTTTTTGTTTGCAAGCAGCAGATTACGC
GCAGAAAAAAAGGATCTCAAGAAGATCCTTTGATCTTTTCTACGGGGTCTGACGCTCAGTGGAACGAAAA
CTCACGTTAAGGGATTTTGGTCATGAGATTATCAAAAAGGATCTTCACCTAGATCCTTTTAAATTAAAAA
TGAAGTTTTAAATCAATCTAAAGTATATATGAGTAAACTTGGTCTGACAGTTACCAATGCTTAATCAGTG
AGGCACCTATCTCAGCGATCTGTCTATTTCGTTCATCCATAGTTGCCTGACTCCCCGTCGTGTAGATAAC
TACGATACGGGAGGGCTTACCATCTGGCCCCAGTGCTGCAATGATACCGCGAGACCCACGCTCACCGGCT
CCAGATTTATCAGCAATAAACCAGCCAGCCGGAAGGGCCGAGCGCAGAAGTGGTCCTGCAACTTTATCCG
CCTCCATCCAGTCTATTAATTGTTGCCGGGAAGCTAGAGTAAGTAGTTCGCCAGTTAATAGTTTGCGCAA
CGTTGTTGCCATTGCTGCAGGCATCGTGGTGTCACGCTCGTCGTTTGGTATGGCTTCATTCAGCTCCGGT
TCCCAACGATCAAGGCGAGTTACATGATCCCCCATGTTGTGCAAAAAAGCGGTTAGCTCCTTCGGTCCTC
CGATCGTTGTCAGAAGTAAGTTGGCCGCAGTGTTATCACTCATGGTTATGGCAGCACTGCATAATTCTCT
TACTGTCATGCCATCCGTAAGATGCTTTTCTGTGACTGGTGAGTACTCAACCAAGTCATTCTGAGAATAG
TGTATGCGGCGACCGAGTTGCTCTTGCCCGGCGTCAACACGGGATAATACCGCGCCACATAGCAGAACTT
TAAAAGTGCTCATCATTGGAAAACGTTCTTCGGGGCGAAAACTCTCAAGGATCTTACCGCTGTTGAGATC
CAGTTCGATGTAACCCACTCGTGCACCCAACTGATCTTCAGCATCTTTTACTTTCACCAGCGTTTCTGGG
TGAGCAAAAACAGGAAGGCAAAATGCCGCAAAAAAGGGAATAAGGGCGACACGGAAATGTTGAATACTCA
TACTCTTCCTTTTTCAATATTATTGAAGCATTTATCAGGGTTATTGTCTCATGAGCGGATACATATTTGA
ATGTATTTAGAAAAATAAACAAATAGGGGTTCCGCGCACATTTCCCCGAAAAGTGCCACCTGACGTCTAA
GAAACCATTATTATCATGACATTAACCTATAAAAATAGGCGTATCACGAGGCCCTTTCGT
Features (pLannotate 1.2.2; 9 found; start..end, strand, type, name):
     56..2568    +  promoter       Ac5 promoter: Drosophila melanogaster actin 5C promoter
   2588..3304    +  CDS            EGFP: EGFP is a basic (constitutively fluorescent) green fluorescent protein published in 1996, derived from Aequorea victoria. It is reported to be a rapidly-maturing weak dimer with moderate acid sensitivity.
   5885..5926    +  CDS            V5 tag: epitope tag from simian virus 5
   6026..6160    -  polyA_signal   SV40 poly(A) signal: SV40 polyadenylation signal
   6183..6267    -  CDS            large T antigen (fragment): large T antigen from SV40 (simian virus 40)
   6268..6738    +  CDS            TcR (fragment): tetracycline efflux protein; tet; confers resistance to tetracycline
   6782..7370    -  rep_origin     ori: high-copy-number ColE1/pMB1/pBR322/pUC origin of replication
   7541..8401    -  CDS            AmpR: β-lactamase; bla; confers resistance to ampicillin, carbenicillin, and related antibiotics
   8402..8506    -  promoter       AmpR promoter: bla
