[The description below was written by a language model from this plasmid's Addgene catalogue record and pLannotate feature annotations shown in this document.]
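Description:
pAc5.1B-EGFP-DmNot3-dsRNAres_Q is an 8.6 kb insect expression plasmid for producing a GFP-tagged form of Drosophila melanogaster Not3 (CG8426), the fly counterpart of CNOT3, in insect cells. The catalogue lists the backbone as unknown, although the name and annotated parts point to a pAc5.1-type vector. Propagation in E. coli relies on a ColE1/pUC-type origin and an ampicillin resistance gene (β-lactamase) with its own bla promoter. The origin is annotated as a high-copy type, whereas the catalogue entry records the plasmid as low copy. Short fragments of a tetracycline resistance gene and of SV40 large T antigen are also detected; these appear to be non-functional backbone remnants. No selection marker for insect cells is annotated.

Expression is driven by the constitutive Drosophila actin 5C (Ac5) promoter, followed directly by the EGFP coding sequence. The Not3 insert is not itself annotated, but it presumably occupies the roughly 2.6 kb gap between EGFP and the downstream V5 epitope tag, giving an N-terminal EGFP fusion. Whether the V5 tag is translated depends on whether the insert retains a stop codon, which the record does not state. An SV40 polyadenylation signal lies downstream of the cassette, though it is annotated on the opposite strand.

The "dsRNAres" designation indicates a version of the coding sequence made resistant to dsRNA-mediated knockdown. Such a construct would typically be used to re-express the tagged protein in cells depleted of endogenous Not3, although the record does not describe the resistance-conferring changes. It notes only one silent mutation relative to the NCBI reference sequence. The depositor sequence may be theoretical or based on Sanger reads.
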