Addgene plasmid #147260: pAc5.1B-EGFP-DmNot3-dsRNAres_Q
Purpose: Insect Expression of DmNot3-dsRNAres
Depositing lab: Elisa Izaurralde. Depositing organization: Max Planck Institute for Developmental Biology.
Backbone
  Vector backbone: Unknown
  Vector type: Insect Expression
Growth in bacteria
  Bacterial resistance: Ampicillin, 100 μg/mL
  Growth temperature: 37°C
  Growth strain: DH5alpha
  Copy number: Low Copy
Gene/Insert
  Gene/Insert name: DmNot3-dsRNAres (alt names: leathal (2)NC136; CG8426)
  Species: D. melanogaster (fly)
  Mutation: one silent mutation compared to the sequence given by NCBI: NM_136332.2.
  Entrez Gene: Not3 (a.k.a. Dmel_CG8426, CG8426, CNOT3, Dmel\CG8426, NOT3, NOT3.5, NOT3/5, l(2)NC136, not3, not3/5)
  Cloning method: Unknown
Terms and licenses: Academic/Nonprofit Terms; Industry Terms: Not Available to Industry
Depositor comments: Plasmids from this collection were made available to the research community and donated after the lab closed. Please note that the sequence provided by the depositing laboratory may be theoretical/predicted or based on Sanger sequencing results. There may be discrepancies between sequencing results obtained by Addgene and the depositor sequence. If an Addgene verified sequence is not available, please contact before placing your order to request that our lab fully sequence the plasmid.
How to cite: pAc5.1B-EGFP-DmNot3-dsRNAres_Q was a gift from Elisa Izaurralde (Addgene plasmid # 147260 ; http://n2t.net/addgene:147260 ; RRID:Addgene_147260)
